>Addgene plasmid #109610 | actc1b-mKate2-rab21 | addgene full sequence | sequence record 224765 | Addgene NGS Result
GCAAGTTTGTACAAAAAAGCAGGCTGCCACCATGGTGAGCGAGCTGATTAAGGAGAACATGCACATGAAG
CTGTACATGGAGGGCACCGTGAACAACCACCACTTCAAGTGCACATCCGAGGGCGAAGGCAAGCCCTACG
AGGGCACCCAGACCATGAGAATCAAGGCGGTCGAGGGCGGCCCTCTCCCCTTCGCCTTCGACATCCTGGC
TACCAGCTTCATGTACGGCAGCAAAACCTTCATCAACCACACCCAGGGCATCCCCGACTTCTTTAAGCAG
TCCTTCCCCGAGGGCTTCACATGGGAGAGAGTCACCACATACGAAGACGGGGGCGTGCTGACCGCTACCC
AGGACACCAGCCTCCAGGACGGCTGCCTCATCTACAACGTCAAGATCAGAGGGGTGAACTTCCCATCCAA
CGGCCCTGTGATGCAGAAGAAAACACTCGGCTGGGAGGCCTCCACCGAGACCCTGTACCCCGCTGACGGC
GGCCTGGAAGGCAGAGCCGACATGGCCCTGAAGCTCGTGGGCGGGGGCCACCTGATCTGCAACTTGAAGA
CCACATACAGATCCAAGAAACCCGCTAAGAACCTCAAGATGCCCGGCGTCTACTATGTGGACAGAAGACT
GGAAAGAATCAAGGAGGCCGACAAAGAGACCTACGTCGAGCAGCACGAGGTGGCTGTGGCCAGATACTGC
GACCTCCCTAGCAAACTGGGGCACAGAGACCCAGCTTTCTTGTACAAAGTGGTGGCGGCGGCTGGAGGGA
AGACGTACTCGTTCAAGGTGGTGCTGCTGGGCGAGGGTTGCGTCGGGAAAACATCCCTGGTTCTGCGATA
CTGCGAGAACAAATTCAACGACAAACACATCACCACGCTTCAGGCATCGTTCCTCACAAAGAAGCTCAAC
ATAACAGGAAAGAGAGTAAATCTGGCTATATGGGATACGGCTGGTCAGGAGCGTTTTCATGCCCTTGGGC
CCATCTACTACAGAGATTCCAACGGCGCGATATTGGTGTACGACGTCACAGATGAGGACTCTTTTCAGAA
GGTGAAGAACTGGGTGAAAGAATTAAGGAAAATGTTGGGGAATGAAATCTGTTTATGTATAGTAGGCAAT
AAAATAGACCTTGAAAAAGAGCGGCATGTTTCAGTCGAGGAAGCAGAGGGGTATGCAGAGTCAGTTGGAG
CGAAACACTATCACACATCCGCCAAATTAAACAAAGGCATCGAGGAGCTGTTTCTGGACCTGTGTAAACG
CATGATGGAGACAGCTCAGCTGGAGGAGCGGTCGAGGGGGAACGGAGCCAGTAACAGCAGCACAGGCCGG
AGGGGTGTACAGATTGTGGATGATGAGCCGCAGGCCGCCGTCCCAGCCGGAGGCTGTTGCACATCCGGCT
AAGCCAACTTTATTATACATAGTTGATAATTCACTGGCCGTCGTTTTACGGTACCATCGATGATGATCCA
GACATGATAAGATACATTGATGAGTTTGGACAAACCACAACTAGAATGCAGTGAAAAAAATGCTTTATTT
GTGAAATTTGTGATGCTATTGCTTTATTTGTAACCATTATAAGCTGCAATAAACAAGTTAACAACAACAA
TTGCATTCATTTTATGTTTCAGGTTCAGGGGGAGGTGTGGGAGGTTTTTTAAAGCAAGTAAAACCTCTAC
AAATGTGGTATGGCTGATTATGATCCTCTAGATCAGATCTGCGAAGATACGGCCACGGGTGCTCTTGATC
CTGTGGCTGATTTTGGACTGTGCTGCTCGCAGCTGCTGATGAATCACATACTTCCTCCATTTTCTTCCAC
TGATTGACTGTTATAATTTCCCTAATTTCCAGGTCAAGGTGCTGTGCATTGTGGTAATAGATGTGACATG
ACGTCACTTCCAAAGGACCAATGAACATGTCTGACCAATTTCATATAATGTGAAAACGATTTTCATAGGC
AGAATAAATAACATTTAAATTAAACTGGGCATCAGCGCAATTCAATTGGTTTGGTAATAGCAAGGGAAAA
TAGAATGAAGTGATCTCCAAAAAATAAGTACTTTTTGACTGTAAATAAAATTGTAAGGAGTAAAAAGTAC
TTTTTTTTCTAAAAAAATGTAATTAAGTAAAAGTAAAAGTATTGATTTTTAATTGTACTCAAGTAAAGTA
AAAATCCCCAAAAATAATACTTAAGTACAGTAATCAAGTAAAATTACTCAAGTACTTTACACCTCTGGTT
CTTGACCCCCTACCTTCAGCAAGCCCAGCAGATCCACTAGTTCTAGAGCGGCCGCCACCGCGGTGGAGCT
CCAGCTTTTGTTCCCTTTAGTGAGGGTTAATTGCGCGCTTGGCGTAATCATGGTCATAGCTGTTTCCTGT
GTGAAATTGTTATCCGCTCACAATTCCACACAACATACGAGCCGGAAGCATAAAGTGTAAAGCCTGGGGT
GCCTAATGAGTGAGCTAACTCACATTAATTGCGTTGCGCTCACTGCCCGCTTTCCAGTCGGGAAACCTGT
CGTGCCAGCTGCATTAATGAATCGGCCAACGCGCGGGGAGAGGCGGTTTGCGTATTGGGCGCTCTTCCGC
TTCCTCGCTCACTGACTCGCTGCGCTCGGTCGTTCGGCTGCGGCGAGCGGTATCAGCTCACTCAAAGGCG
GTAATACGGTTATCCACAGAATCAGGGGATAACGCAGGAAAGAACATGTGAGCAAAAGGCCAGCAAAAGG
CCAGGAACCGTAAAAAGGCCGCGTTGCTGGCGTTTTTCCATAGGCTCCGCCCCCCTGACGAGCATCACAA
AAATCGACGCTCAAGTCAGAGGTGGCGAAACCCGACAGGACTATAAAGATACCAGGCGTTTCCCCCTGGA
AGCTCCCTCGTGCGCTCTCCTGTTCCGACCCTGCCGCTTACCGGATACCTGTCCGCCTTTCTCCCTTCGG
GAAGCGTGGCGCTTTCTCATAGCTCACGCTGTAGGTATCTCAGTTCGGTGTAGGTCGTTCGCTCCAAGCT
GGGCTGTGTGCACGAACCCCCCGTTCAGCCCGACCGCTGCGCCTTATCCGGTAACTATCGTCTTGAGTCC
AACCCGGTAAGACACGACTTATCGCCACTGGCAGCAGCCACTGGTAACAGGATTAGCAGAGCGAGGTATG
TAGGCGGTGCTACAGAGTTCTTGAAGTGGTGGCCTAACTACGGCTACACTAGAAGAACAGTATTTGGTAT
CTGCGCTCTGCTGAAGCCAGTTACCTTCGGAAAAAGAGTTGGTAGCTCTTGATCCGGCAAACAAACCACC
GCTGGTAGCGGTGGTTTTTTTGTTTGCAAGCAGCAGATTACGCGCAGAAAAAAAGGATCTCAAGAAGATC
CTTTGATCTTTTCTACGGGGTCTGACGCTCAGTGGAACGAAAACTCACGTTAAGGCATTTTGGTCATGAG
ATTATCAAAAAGGATCTTCACCTAGATCCTTTTAAATTAAAAATGAAGTTTTAAATCAATCTAAAGTATA
TATGAGTAAACTTGGTCTGACAGTTACCAATGCTTAATCAGTGAGGCACCTATCTCAGCGATCTGTCTAT
TTCGTTCATCCATAGTTGCCTGACTCCCCGTCGTGTAGATAACTACGATACGGGAGGGCTTACCATCTGG
CCCCAGTGCTGCAATGATACCGCGAGACCCACGCTCACCGGCTCCAGATTTATCAGCAATAAACCAGCCA
GCCGGAAGGGCCGAGCGCAGAAGTGGTCCTGCAACTTTATCCGCCTCCATCCAGTCTATTAATTGTTGCC
GGGAAGCTAGAGTAAGTAGTTCGCCAGTTAATAGTTTGCGCAACGTTGTTGCCATTGCTACAGGCATCGT
GGTGTCACGCTCGTCGTTTGGTATGGCTTCATTCAGCTCCGGTTCCCAACGATCAAGGCGAGTTACATGA
TCCCCCATGTTGTGCAAAAAAGCGGTTAGCTCCTTCGGTCCTCCGATCGTTGTCAGAAGTAAGTTGGCCG
CAGTGTTATCACTCATGGTTATGGCAGCACTGCATAATTCTCTTACTGTCATGCCATCCGTAAGATGCTT
TTCTGTGACTGGTGAGTACTCAACCAAGTCATTCTGAGAATAGTGTATGCGGCGACCGAGTTGCTCTTGC
CCGGCGTCAATACGGGATAATACCGCGCCACATAGCAGAACTTTAAAAGTGCTCATCATTGGAAAACGTT
CTTCGGGGCGAAAACTCTCAAGGATCTTACCGCTGTTGAGATCCAGTTCGATGTAACCCACTCGTGCACC
CAACTGATCTTCAGCATCTTTTACTTTCACCAGCGTTTCTGGGTGAGCAAAAACAGGAAGGCAAAATGCC
GCAAAAAAGGGAATAAGGGCGACACGGAAATGTTGAATACTCATACTCTTCCTTTTTCAATATTATTGAA
GCATTTATCAGGGTTATTGTCTCATGAGCGGATACATATTTGAATGTATTTAGAAAAATAAACAAATAGG
GGTTCCGCGCACATTTCCCCGAAAAGTGCCACCTAAATTGTAAGCGTTAATATTTTGTTAAAATTCGCGT
TAAATTTTTGTTAAATCAGCTCATTTTTTAACCAATAGGCCGAAATCGGCAAAATCCCTTATAAATCAAA
AGAATAGACCGAGATAGGGT
[37 nt withheld, positions 4641-4677]
AAAGAACGTGGACTCCAACGTCAAAGG
[32 nt withheld, positions 4705-4736]
GCTGGCTAAGAACTCATCAGCCTCCCCGGTCCATCTACCCACGTACCAATGCACCAATTGGCCACAATGA
CGGCTACTACATGGTGCCATTCCTTCCTCTTTATAGGAATGGAGACTACCTCCTGTCCAACAATGCTCTT
GGATACGAGTACGCCTACCTGTTGGACCCAGGTCATTGCACAACACCAGAAATGCCCTCTGATCTGCAAA
AGACGTGAATATCTGTTCAGACACCCATATCCACTCTGTTCCACACAGGTCAGAGGTTTGTCCAGGAGTT
CTTGACAGAGGTGTAAAAAGTACTCAAAAATTTTACTCAAGTGAAAGTACAAGTACTTAGGGAAAATTTT
ACTCAATTAAAAGTAAAAGTATCTGGCTAGAATCTTACTTGAGTAAAAGTAAAAAAGTACTCCATTAAAA
TTGTACTTGAGTATTAAGGAAGTAAAAGTAAAAGCAAGAAAGAAAACTAGAGATTCTTGTTTAAGCTTTT
AATCTCAAAAAACATTAAATGAAATGCATACAAGGTTTTATCCTGCTTTAGAACTGTTTGTATTTAATTA
TCAAACTATAAGACAGACAATCTAATGCCAGTACACGCTACTCAAAGTTGTAAAACCTCAGATTTAACTT
CAGTAGAAGCTGATTCTCAAAATTGTTAGTGTCAAGCCTAGCTCTTTTGGGGCTGAAAAGCAATCCTGCA
GTGCTGAAAAGCCTCTCACAGGCAGCCGATGCGGGAAGAGGTGTATTAGTCTTGATAGAGAGGCTGCAAA
TAGCAGGAAACGTGAGCAGAGACTCCCTGGTGTCTGAAACACAGGCCAGATGGGCCCTCGAGCAGGAAAC
AGCTATGACCATGATTACGCCAAGCTATCAACTTTGTATAGAAAAGTTGGCACGCGCAGATTCCGTGTGG
GCCTGGTAATATCTTACCATTTTAAGCTATTTTAAGATTAGGGAAAAAAATTAAATAAAACTACTTTAAA
ATTACTTTCCTTAAAAAGCAACATATTTATTTAGTTTTTGTTTAACTGGCTCAAGATTGTAATATTTTAC
TTTTACATGTTTTTTTAAGTACCTAAATGTGTTCAAAAGTAAAGTATGTTATTGTTTTTTTTTTTTAATG
TTAGCTAAGCTTTAAATTGTAATATATTACTTTTAAAAGTGACTTTTTAAAAATGTAAATAAAAAAGTAA
CTATAAATGTGTAATGCATGTTATTTCTGTGGGTTTTTAATTTTCATCTCAACTGGGCTTACAATTTTAA
CATAATAAAAATCAAATCAAATCAAATCAGGCCCTTATTTGTCACATACACTCTTGTATACTGAAATAAA
CTAAATGTTGAGAAAAATTTAAATACACCAAAATAACGCATACCTTTTTTGTAATTACCTAAGTAAAACA
TTTAGTTCCTTTTTTAAGTGACTCAAGATTGTAATCTATTAATTGTAAAAGATAAAACTAGTGATCAATC
TGACGTGCTTCTATGCAGCCTGTGAGATTAATTGTGATGTTTAATTATTAAACAATTTAAATGGATCAAA
CATTTCACATGTGCTTATTGTGTCCAACAAAACCAGCAGAAGCACTTAAAAATATTGCATGACAACATGA
GTTTTTAATGTAAATTATATATACTTCCTAAACGAAGTTAATCATATTTCTAAAATAATAATGTCATTGA
AATATTTAAATAAATGATAAGCTTTAGTTGATTCAACATAAAATTGAAAGCAATAAGGACTTTTTTTTTT
TACAGCGGTGAAGCAAAAGCATGTAATAATCATATAATATAATAAATAAATAAATAAATAATGGCTCTTG
GTGCAAATATGAACACTTTAAATAAATATAGAATAAATATGATCAATAAGTCATAACGATGTGTTTTATG
TTGATTATAATTTAAACATGTTTCTAACGCAAGTTTTAAAAACTGTTTTAAAGTATTATTTTAAGTTATA
AGATCAATTTGACTCAACATTTTGTAGTGAAAATATGTTGTGTAAAATTAATATAATATACACTATAAAA
ATGCAGGGTTCCACACAATACATTAATGTTGTCCCAACACAAATCGATTAAGTTAACAAATATATGTGGA
TTGAACATAAAAAATTAAGTTGTCCCAATGAAATCTCAAGAATTGTGTTGTTTCAGCTCATTTTAAATAA
GTAGTTTTAACAAGTAAAAAATAACATATTTTTGAGTGTGTATATATATATATTACAAAATATAATAATA
TAAAATGTAAAAGATATAAACCATGCTACATATATTTAAGAGCTATTTTGCACATTACTTTTTTGCAAGC
CATTTTAGTGTTTTTTTTACAAATATATATTAGCTAAATATACAATATCTTAAATATACAATTAATCAGA
CATGCAATTAATGCATTTAACCTACATAAAAATACATGATCAACATATGTTTTATGCTGATTACAACTAA
ATCAAACGTAATGAAATTAATTTATAAAAGCGATTTAAATATGTCAATATTTTAAGTTAAAATCACTTGA
AACCTACTATAAATGAACTTAAATTAAAAAAATCTCCTTTAATTCCAATGCAACAGTGTTGTTTTTTCAG
CTGAGGACCCCCGGTGCAGATGGTTGGCCCCCGGCCCGCTATTCTAAGGAAGCCTTTCTTAATTTTAGGG
CGGCGCTGCATGCGCTCAGATCAGATTCACGGGTGGAGAGGGTTATTTTCTCTTTTTTATTTTTTCTTGC
CTGCTCATATTTGGGCCTGTGTGAACCCCAGGCTCCGCCTCGGCCCCCAGGAGCCGCTCTTATTTAAAGG
GGATCCTCGCCTTCAGTCTTCGTCCCAGTGGAAGCATCAGTCTTGTGATAACAACTTGGTGAGTCCTACA
GACCAGCGCTCGACTCTAGGCTTTAAATGCATTGATTTCTCTGGATTAGCTACCGGGAGAGTTTTAACTT
TGCTTATTAGTCTTGTGCTCGAACTGCTAGGTTTAAAGAGTGTTTTCTCTAATGCATGCATGAAGCGACA
GCTGAAAACCAGAAATAGAGCGTTTGTCCTCCTGTTAAACTCTAGCCTTTCTTTGGCATTTGTCAGTCCG
AGTCTTCAGCTGCCGGCAGGAGATTGGGTTTCAGTAACACTTGCTGAGCACAAACTACACGTGCTTTCTT
CAGATTTAATTCATTATTAATCATTCTAGATTTAAATGATGTTCTTACTCATTGCTGATTATTTTAGCCT
TGCGGAGCAGATTAAATGAGCACGTGTTTCATTAAGATTGATTTAAATATAATTAATATTTCACCACTGT
AGTTTTAAAATTGCCTTCTAAGTCATGGTTGATTTTTAATAGGTATCGGCTCTAATTAGATTACTATTTT
GGTTTTTAAATGTTATTTCTATTTCATTTGTAGGCTCGTTTTTAATGTGATTTTATTAGATTCTAGTTTT
AAAATCATCTCTTAGCCTTAATGAGCAGACTGAATGAACATGTTTCATTAAGATTAACTTCATTATAATG
AATTATTTAATCATTCTAGTGGGTTATAAATCAGCTCTATTTAAATTAATTGTCGTGTTTATTTCTATTT
AATTTTTGATTATTTTTTCAGGGTCGTTTTTATGTGATTTTTTCCCGTTTCTAATTTTAAACTAATTGTT
TGATTTTTATATGATTCGACTCTTTTTAAATGAATTGTTTTGCTTTTTTTATTGAGCATATATATATTAT
ACAATTTCAATCAACAATTGTTGTGCTTTTTAAATGTTGTTTCTATTTCATTTCTAGGGTCGATTTTATT
CGATTCTAGTTTTAAAATCGTGATTTTTAACTTCTAACCTTACTGAGCAGACTGAATGAACATGTTTCAT
CAAGATTAACTTCATTATAGTTAATTATTGAATCGTGCTAGTGGTTTATAAATCAGCTCTATTTAAATTA
ATCATCATCATTATTTCTATTTAATTTTTATTATTTCTTTAGGATTATTTTTATGTGATTTTTTTCACGT
TCTAGTTTTAAACTCAATGCTCATTACTGCTCACCCTTGCTGAGCAGTCTTTCGTTAAGATTAAATTAAT
TAATAACCATTCTAGTTTTAAAACAGTGTCTTAAGGCATAGCTGATATTTTACAAGTTTACTATTTAATA
TATCTCCTTTCTTTTTTTAGGGTCGATTTCATCTGATTTGATTAATTTTTATTATCTTCACTAAGCTTTT
TGTTCTAGGTTTTATTCTCAGTATTATTACTGTTATATTTGAACTGAATTTCTCCTCATAGTTTATTCAT
TTTATTTATTTATTTTTTGTTTATTCGCTATTTTGTATTTTAGTTTTTAATTAGAAATTTTATTAGAATC
GTTTTGAACTAGTTTTTATGCACTCTAACATTAATATTAAATCATAACTATTATTTTTATTATAATTTAT
TTGTGTTTATCTTTTTGTGTAGCTTTCATGTGTTTTTATTTTAGTTTTATTATGTTTGCATTGAATTTTT
TGGACTAGTTTATATAACGATATACAGAAAAGCCATGACAACAAATGTTTTTATAATACCTATTAAGTAT
AAGCTAATCAGATTTCCACTATTCTGTTCAAAGTTAACATTATTAGCCATTCTGATGGATCATTTGACAT
TTGTCATATGTCTTTATGAACACTGCTCTTTCAGATGCCACTTTTAAAGCTGTTTTTTACAGTAAATGAA
CGTTTATTATTATGACATTATTTCCTAAGGCCTCTAGAGTACAGCAGGATGTGGCGTGTGCATTACCGTG
TAATTATGCTGACTGTAAATGTGCATTTATAGACTGTCAGCATGTCTGACTGTGCGCTGTTGTGATTGGT
CCTGCACAGACCAAG
Features (pLannotate 1.2.2; 21 found; start..end, strand, type, name):
      2..22      +  protein_bind   attB1: mutant version of attB; core recombination site for the Gateway® BP reaction BP Clonase™
     32..727     +  CDS            mKate2: mKate2 is a basic (constitutively fluorescent) red fluorescent protein published in 2009, derived from Entacmaea quadricolor. It is reported to be a rapidly-maturing monomer with moderate acid sensitivity.
    729..753     -  protein_bind   attB2: mutant version of attB; recombination site for the Gateway® BP reaction BP Clonase™
    767..1399    +  CDS            Rab21: RAB21_MOUSE - Experimental evidence at protein level: Swiss-Prot protein existence level 1. Small GTPase involved in membrane trafficking control (PubMed:16754960, PubMed:18804435). Regulates integrin internalization and recycling, but does not influence the traffic of endosomally translocated receptors in general (PubMed:16754960). As a result, may regulate cell adhesion and migration (PubMed:16754960). During the mitosis of adherent cells, controls the endosomal trafficking of integrins which is required for the successful completion of cytokinesis (PubMed:18804435). Involved in neurite grow
   1405..1425    -  protein_bind   attB3: mutant version of attB; core recombination site for the Gateway® BP reaction BP Clonase™
   1429..1449    +  CDS            lacZα (fragment): LacZα fragment of β-galactosidase; lacZ fragment
   1465..1599    -  polyA_signal   SV40 poly(A) signal: SV40 polyadenylation signal
   1622..1705    -  CDS            large T antigen (fragment): large T antigen from SV40 (simian virus 40)
   2271..2311    -  misc_feature   MCS (fragment): pBluescript multiple cloning site
   2324..2342    -  promoter       T3 promoter: promoter for bacteriophage T3 RNA polymerase
   2387..2403    -  protein_bind   lac operator: The lac repressor binds to the lac operator to inhibit transcription in E. coli. This inhibition can be relieved by adding lactose or isopropyl-β-D-thiogalactopyranoside (IPTG). lac repressor encoded by lacI
   2411..2441    -  promoter       lac promoter: promoter for the E. coli lac operon
   2456..2477    -  protein_bind   CAP binding site: CAP binding activates transcription in the presence of cAMP. E. coli catabolite activator protein
   2490..2582    -  CDS            lacI (fragment): lac repressor; lacI; The lac repressor binds to the lac operator to inhibit transcription in E. coli. This inhibition can be relieved by adding lactose or isopropyl-β-D-thiogalactopyranoside (IPTG).
   2765..3353    -  rep_origin     ori: high-copy-number ColE1/pMB1/pBR322/pUC origin of replication
   3524..4384    -  CDS            AmpR: β-lactamase; bla; confers resistance to ampicillin, carbenicillin, and related antibiotics
   4385..4489    -  promoter       AmpR promoter: bla
   4515..4736    -  rep_origin     M13 ori (fragment) (sequence partly withheld): M13 bacteriophage origin of replication; arrow indicates direction of (+) strand synthesis
   4736..5023    +  CDS            tyr (fragment) (sequence partly withheld): TYRO_ORYLA - Also known as tyro. Experimental evidence at transcript level: Swiss-Prot protein existence level 2. This is a copper-containing oxidase that functions in the formation of pigments such as melanins and other polyphenolic compounds. From Oryzias latipes (Japanese rice fish) (Japanese killifish).
   5605..5625    +  protein_bind   attB4: mutant version of attB; core recombination site for the Gateway® BP reaction BP Clonase™
   6526..6542    -  promoter       copia promoter (fragment): strong promoter from the Drosophila transposable element copia (Sinclair et al., 1986)
