[The description below was written by a language model from this plasmid's Addgene catalogue record and pLannotate feature annotations shown in this document.]
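Description:
actc1b-mKate2-rab21 is a zebrafish expression plasmid assembled by multisite Gateway cloning and intended to drive muscle-specific expression of a red fluorescent Rab21 fusion protein. The catalogue lists pDONR p2R-p3 as the backbone, but the sequenced 9.6 kb plasmid carries attB4, attB1, attB2 and attB3 sites. This looks like a finished three-fragment expression clone in a pBluescript-derived destination vector, not an entry clone, so pDONR p2R-p3 probably refers to the donor vector used for the rab21 element. The plasmid is propagated in E. coli through a high-copy ColE1/pUC origin and selected with ampicillin via the β-lactamase gene. Remnants of the lac promoter/operator, a T3 promoter and a partial M13 origin remain from the parental backbone.

The payload runs from attB4 to the SV40 polyadenylation signal. The long, largely unannotated stretch between attB4 and attB1 occupies the 5′ promoter position and presumably holds the actc1b (muscle actin) promoter named in the title, although the feature table does not label it. The short copia promoter match within it is likely a spurious hit. The mKate2 coding sequence lies between attB1 and attB2, followed across the attB2 scar by zebrafish rab21 (annotated by homology to mouse Rab21), which places the monomeric red fluorescent protein at the N terminus of the GTPase. A medaka tyrosinase-like fragment lies upstream of attB4. It may reflect Tol2 transposon arm sequence, as found in commonly used zebrafish destination vectors, but the record does not state this. The construct is suited to visualising Rab21-positive endosomal compartments in living zebrafish muscle fibres, in keeping with its origin in an in vivo cell biological screen of T-tubule formation.
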