Addgene plasmid #109610: actc1b-mKate2-rab21
Purpose: Muscle specific zebrafish expression of mKate2 fused to rab21
Depositing lab: Rob Parton. Depositing organization: University of Queensland, Institute for Molecular Bioscience. Publication: In vivo cell biological screening identifies an endocytic capture mechanism for T-tubule formation. Hall TE, Martel N, Ariotti N, Xiong Z, Lo HP, Ferguson C, Rae J, Lim YW, Parton RG. Nat Commun. 2020 Jul 24;11(1):3711. doi: 10.1038/s41467-020-17486-w. PubMed 32709891.
Backbone
  Vector backbone: pDONR p2R-p3
  Vector type: Zebrafish plasmids
Growth in bacteria
  Bacterial resistance: Ampicillin, 100 μg/mL
  Growth temperature: 37°C
  Growth strain: DH5alpha
  Copy number: High Copy
Gene/Insert
  Gene/Insert name: rab21
  Species: D. rerio (zebrafish)
  Entrez Gene: rab21 (a.k.a. zgc:154045)
  Tag / fusion protein: mKate2 (N terminal on insert)
  Cloning method: Gateway Cloning
Terms and licenses: Academic/Nonprofit Terms; Industry Terms: Not Available to Industry
How to cite: actc1b-mKate2-rab21 was a gift from Rob Parton (Addgene plasmid # 109610 ; http://n2t.net/addgene:109610 ; RRID:Addgene_109610)
